Addgene plasmid #250391: Lenti-CMV-mCherry-GSG-P2A-NUDT5 E112Q-WPRE
Purpose: Lentiviral expression of human NUDT5 E112Q with N-terminal mCherry seperated by a flexible GSG-linker and P2A under CMV promoter, as well as a puromycin resistance cassette under PGK promoter.
Depositing lab: Stefan Kubicek. Depositing organization: CeMM Research Center for Molecular Medicine. Publication: A non-enzymatic role of Nudix hydrolase 5 in repressing purine de novo synthesis. Nguyen TA, Lin JG, Marques AMC, Fottner M, Bauer LG, Reicher A, Daum D, Scrofani L, Liu Y, Cheng C, D'Angelo L D D L, Sanchez J, Bueschl C, Marella N, Buphamalai P, Traversi F, Beres M, Moll HP, Siklos M, Genger JW, Hofstaetter G, Villanti L, Malik M, Klimek C, Runggatscher K, Guertl B, Hansen JS, Dobner S, Babosova O, Becirovic T, de Rooij LPMH, Casanova E, Koren A, Froese DS, Rosenblatt DS, Klavins K, Bergthaler A, Menche J, Hannich JT, Abele M, Sdelci S, Lang K, Huber KVM, Kubicek S. Science. 2025 Nov 6:eadv4257. doi: 10.1126/science.adv4257. PubMed 41196952.
Backbone
  Vector backbone: pLenti CMV GFP Puro
  Backbone manufacturer: Eric Campeau, Paul Kaufman (Addgene #17448)
  Vector type: Mammalian Expression, Lentiviral
Growth in bacteria
  Bacterial resistance: Ampicillin, 100 μg/mL
  Growth temperature: 37°C
  Growth strain: NEB Stable
  Copy number: High Copy
Gene/Insert
  Gene/Insert name: NUDT5
  Species: H. sapiens (human)
  Insert size (bp): 1431
  Mutation: E112Q
  Entrez Gene: NUDT5 (a.k.a. YSA1, YSA1H, YSAH1, hNUDT5)
  Promoter: CMV
  Tag / fusion protein: mCherry-GSG-P2A (N terminal on insert)
  Cloning method: Ligation Independent Cloning
Terms and licenses: Academic/Nonprofit Terms; Industry Terms: Not Available to Industry
Depositor comments: Insert cloned with BamHI (5') and SalI (3') sites.
How to cite: Lenti-CMV-mCherry-GSG-P2A-NUDT5 E112Q-WPRE was a gift from Stefan Kubicek (Addgene plasmid # 250391 ; http://n2t.net/addgene:250391 ; RRID:Addgene_250391)
