[The description below was written by a language model from this plasmid's Addgene catalogue record and pLannotate feature annotations shown in this document.]
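Description:
Lenti-CMV-mCherry-GSG-P2A-NUDT5 E112Q-WPRE is a 9.3 kb lentiviral mammalian expression plasmid built on the pLenti CMV GFP Puro backbone. It is propagated in E. coli through a high-copy ColE1/pUC-type origin with ampicillin selection (AmpR, β-lactamase), and it also carries an f1 origin and residual cloning-vector elements (lac promoter/operator, T3 and T7 promoters, lacZα fragment). The viral portion has a third-generation-style layout. An RSV promoter drives a truncated HIV-1 5' LTR, followed by the Ψ packaging signal with a gag fragment, the Rev response element for Rev-dependent nuclear export of the genomic RNA, and the cPPT/CTS. A second truncated LTR lies downstream, followed by an SV40 poly(A) signal and SV40 origin. Since the plasmid has no intact viral genes, particle production depends on packaging functions supplied in trans.

Between the LTRs, the CMV enhancer/promoter drives a single open reading frame encoding mCherry, a flexible GSG linker, a P2A peptide and human NUDT5 carrying the E112Q substitution. Ribosomal skipping at P2A yields mCherry and NUDT5 as separate proteins from one transcript, so red fluorescence marks transduced, expressing cells without NUDT5 being fused to the fluorophore. A WPRE downstream of the coding sequence enhances transcript stability and expression. A separate PGK promoter-driven puromycin N-acetyltransferase cassette allows selection of stably transduced cells. The insert was placed between BamHI and SalI sites. The record does not state the functional consequence of E112Q. The associated publication concerns a non-enzymatic role of NUDT5 in repressing de novo purine synthesis, so the construct was probably used to express this point mutant in human cells for comparison with other NUDT5 variants.
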