Features (pLannotate 1.2.2; 29 found; start..end, strand, type, name):
      1..429     +  rep_origin     f1 ori (sequence partly withheld): f1 bacteriophage origin of replication; arrow indicates direction of (+) strand synthesis
    482..586     +  promoter       AmpR promoter: bla
    587..1447    +  CDS            AmpR: β-lactamase; bla; confers resistance to ampicillin, carbenicillin, and related antibiotics
   1618..2206    +  rep_origin     ori: high-copy-number ColE1/pMB1/pBR322/pUC origin of replication
   2389..2481    +  CDS            lacI (fragment): lac repressor; lacI; The lac repressor binds to the lac operator to inhibit transcription in E. coli. This inhibition can be relieved by adding lactose or isopropyl-β-D-thiogalactopyranoside (IPTG).
   2494..2515    +  protein_bind   CAP binding site: CAP binding activates transcription in the presence of cAMP. E. coli catabolite activator protein
   2530..2560    +  promoter       lac promoter: promoter for the E. coli lac operon
   2568..2584    +  protein_bind   lac operator: The lac repressor binds to the lac operator to inhibit transcription in E. coli. This inhibition can be relieved by adding lactose or isopropyl-β-D-thiogalactopyranoside (IPTG). lac repressor encoded by lacI
   2629..2647    +  promoter       T3 promoter: promoter for bacteriophage T3 RNA polymerase
   2675..2901    +  promoter       RSV promoter: Rous sarcoma virus enhancer/promoter
   2902..3082    +  LTR            5' LTR (truncated): truncated 5' long terminal repeat (LTR) from HIV-1
   3129..3254    +  misc_feature   HIV-1 Ψ: packaging signal of human immunodeficiency virus type 1
   3238..3601    +  CDS            HIV-1 gag (fragment): gag protein from human immunodeficiency virus 1; gag
   3747..3980    +  misc_feature   RRE: The Rev response element (RRE) of HIV-1 allows for Rev-dependent mRNA export from the nucleus to the cytoplasm.
   4357..4457    +  CDS            Rev (fragment): human immunodeficiency virus 1 (HIV-1) Rev protein; rev; enhances nuclear export of unspliced and incompletely spliced viral mRNAs
   4476..4592    +  misc_feature   cPPT/CTS: central polypurine tract and central termination sequence of HIV-1
   4615..4918    +  enhancer       CMV enhancer: human cytomegalovirus immediate early enhancer
   4919..5122    +  promoter       CMV promoter: human cytomegalovirus (CMV) immediate early promoter
   5218..5925    +  CDS            mCherry: mCherry is a basic (constitutively fluorescent) red fluorescent protein published in 2004, derived from Discosoma sp.. It is reported to be a very rapidly-maturing monomer with low acid sensitivity.
   5992..6648    +  CDS            NUDT5: NUDT5_HUMAN - Also known as NUDIX5 From Homo sapiens (Human).
   6667..7255    +  misc_feature   WPRE: woodchuck hepatitis virus posttranscriptional regulatory element
   7269..7768    +  promoter       PGK promoter: mouse phosphoglycerate kinase 1 promoter
   7789..8388    +  CDS            PuroR: puromycin N-acetyltransferase; pac from Streptomyces alboniger; confers resistance to puromycin
   8456..8593    +  CDS            nef (fragment): NEF_HV1LA - Experimental evidence at protein level: Swiss-Prot protein existence level 1. Extracellular Nef protein targets CD4(+) T-lymphocytes for apoptosis by interacting with CXCR4 surface receptors. From Human immunodeficiency virus type 1 group M subtype B (isolate Lai) (HIV-1).
   8579..8759    +  LTR            5' LTR (truncated): truncated 5' long terminal repeat (LTR) from HIV-1
   8831..8952    +  polyA_signal   SV40 poly(A) signal: SV40 polyadenylation signal
   8992..9127    +  rep_origin     SV40 ori: SV40 origin of replication
   9148..9166    -  promoter       T7 promoter: promoter for bacteriophage T7 RNA polymerase
   9174..9329    +  CDS            lacZα (fragment): LacZα fragment of β-galactosidase; lacZ fragment
>Addgene plasmid #250391 | Lenti-CMV-mCherry-GSG-P2A-NUDT5 E112Q-WPRE | addgene full sequence | sequence record 498977 | Addgene NGS Result
[124 nt withheld, positions 1-124]
C
[91 nt withheld, positions 126-216]
A
[49 nt withheld, positions 218-266]
CCTTTGACGTTGGAGTCCACGTTCTTT
[37 nt withheld, positions 294-330]
ACCCTATCTCGGTCTATTCTTTTGATTTATAAGGGATTTTGCCGATTTCGGCCTATTGGTTAAAAAATGA
GCTGATTTAACAAAAATTTAACGCGAATTTTAACAAAATATTAACGCTTACAATTTAGGTGGCACTTTTC
GGGGAAATGTGCGCGGAACCCCTATTTGTTTATTTTTCTAAATACATTCAAATATGTATCCGCTCATGAG
ACAATAACCCTGATAAATGCTTCAATAATATTGAAAAAGGAAGAGTATGAGTATTCAACATTTCCGTGTC
GCCCTTATTCCCTTTTTTGCGGCATTTTGCCTTCCTGTTTTTGCTCACCCAGAAACGCTGGTGAAAGTAA
AAGATGCTGAAGATCAGTTGGGTGCACGAGTGGGTTACATCGAACTGGATCTCAACAGCGGTAAGATCCT
TGAGAGTTTTCGCCCCGAAGAACGTTTTCCAATGATGAGCACTTTTAAAGTTCTGCTATGTGGCGCGGTA
TTATCCCGTATTGACGCCGGGCAAGAGCAACTCGGTCGCCGCATACACTATTCTCAGAATGACTTGGTTG
AGTACTCACCAGTCACAGAAAAGCATCTTACGGATGGCATGACAGTAAGAGAATTATGCAGTGCTGCCAT
AACCATGAGTGATAACACTGCGGCCAACTTACTTCTGACAACGATCGGAGGACCGAAGGAGCTAACCGCT
TTTTTGCACAACATGGGGGATCATGTAACTCGCCTTGATCGTTGGGAACCGGAGCTGAATGAAGCCATAC
CAAACGACGAGCGTGACACCACGATGCCTGTAGCAATGGCAACAACGTTGCGCAAACTATTAACTGGCGA
ACTACTTACTCTAGCTTCCCGGCAACAATTAATAGACTGGATGGAGGCGGATAAAGTTGCAGGACCACTT
CTGCGCTCGGCCCTTCCGGCTGGCTGGTTTATTGCTGATAAATCTGGAGCCGGTGAGCGTGGGTCTCGCG
GTATCATTGCAGCACTGGGGCCAGATGGTAAGCCCTCCCGTATCGTAGTTATCTACACGACGGGGAGTCA
GGCAACTATGGATGAACGAAATAGACAGATCGCTGAGATAGGTGCCTCACTGATTAAGCATTGGTAACTG
TCAGACCAAGTTTACTCATATATACTTTAGATTGATTTAAAACTTCATTTTTAATTTAAAAGGATCTAGG
TGAAGATCCTTTTTGATAATCTCATGACCAAAATCCCTTAACGTGAGTTTTCGTTCCACTGAGCGTCAGA
CCCCGTAGAAAAGATCAAAGGATCTTCTTGAGATCCTTTTTTTCTGCGCGTAATCTGCTGCTTGCAAACA
AAAAAACCACCGCTACCAGCGGTGGTTTGTTTGCCGGATCAAGAGCTACCAACTCTTTTTCCGAAGGTAA
CTGGCTTCAGCAGAGCGCAGATACCAAATACTGTTCTTCTAGTGTAGCCGTAGTTAGGCCACCACTTCAA
GAACTCTGTAGCACCGCCTACATACCTCGCTCTGCTAATCCTGTTACCAGTGGCTGCTGCCAGTGGCGAT
AAGTCGTGTCTTACCGGGTTGGACTCAAGACGATAGTTACCGGATAAGGCGCAGCGGTCGGGCTGAACGG
GGGGTTCGTGCACACAGCCCAGCTTGGAGCGAACGACCTACACCGAACTGAGATACCTACAGCGTGAGCT
ATGAGAAAGCGCCACGCTTCCCGAAGGGAGAAAGGCGGACAGGTATCCGGTAAGCGGCAGGGTCGGAACA
GGAGAGCGCACGAGGGAGCTTCCAGGGGGAAACGCCTGGTATCTTTATAGTCCTGTCGGGTTTCGCCACC
TCTTACTTGAGCGTCGATTTTTGTGATGCTCGTCAGGGGGGCGGAGCCTATGGAAAAACGCCAGCAACGC
GGCCTTTTTACGGTTCCTGGCCTTTTGCTGGCCTTTTGCTCACATGTTCTTTCCTGCGTTATCCCCTGAT
TCTGTGGATAACCGTATTACCGCCTTTGAGTGAGCTGATACCGCTCGCCGCAGCCGAACGACCGAGCGCA
GCGAGTCAGTGAGCGAGGAAGCGGAAGAGCGCCCAATACGCAAACCGCCTCTCCCCGCGCGTTGGCCGAT
TCATTAATGCAGCTGGCACGACAGGTTTCCCGACTGGAAAGCGGGCAGTGAGCGCAACGCAATTAATGTG
AGTTAGCTCACTCATTAGGCACCCCAGGCTTTACACTTTATGCTTCCGGCTCGTATGTTGTGTGGAATTG
TGAGCGGATAACAATTTCACACAGGAAACAGCTATGACCATGATTACGCCAAGCGCGCAATTAACCCTCA
CTAAAGGGAACAAAAGCTGGAGCTGCAAGCTTAATGTAGTCTTATGCAATACTCTTGTAGTCTTGCAACA
TGGTAACGATGAGTTAGCAACATGCCTTACAAGGAGAGAAAAAGCACCGTGCATGCCGATTGGTGGAAGT
AAGGTGGTACGATCGTGCCTTATTAGGAAGGCAACAGACGGGTCTGACATGGATTGGACGAACCACTGAA
TTGCCGCATTGCAGAGATATTGTATTTAAGTGCCTAGCTCGATACATAAACGGGTCTCTCTGGTTAGACC
AGATCTGAGCCTGGGAGCTCTCTGGCTAACTAGGGAACCCACTGCTTAAGCCTCAATAAAGCTTGCCTTG
AGTGCTTCAAGTAGTGTGTGCCCGTCTGTTGTGTGACTCTGGTAACTAGAGATCCCTCAGACCCTTTTAG
TCAGTGTGGAAAATCTCTAGCAGTGGCGCCCGAACAGGGACTTGAAAGCGAAAGGGAAACCAGAGGAGCT
CTCTCGACGCAGGACTCGGCTTGCTGAAGCGCGCACGGCAAGAGGCGAGGGGCGGCGACTGGTGAGTACG
CCAAAAATTTTGACTAGCGGAGGCTAGAAGGAGAGAGATGGGTGCGAGAGCGTCAGTATTAAGCGGGGGA
GAATTAGATCGCGATGGGAAAAAATTCGGTTAAGGCCAGGGGGAAAGAAAAAATATAAATTAAAACATAT
AGTATGGGCAAGCAGGGAGCTAGAACGATTCGCAGTTAATCCTGGCCTGTTAGAAACATCAGAAGGCTGT
AGACAAATACTGGGACAGCTACAACCATCCCTTCAGACAGGATCAGAAGAACTTAGATCATTATATAATA
CAGTAGCAACCCTCTATTGTGTGCATCAAAGGATAGAGATAAAAGACACCAAGGAAGCTTTAGACAAGAT
AGAGGAAGAGCAAAACAAAAGTAAGACCACCGCACAGCAAGCGGCCGCTGATCTTCAGACCTGGAGGAGG
AGATATGAGGGACAATTGGAGAAGTGAATTATATAAATATAAAGTAGTAAAAATTGAACCATTAGGAGTA
GCACCCACCAAGGCAAAGAGAAGAGTGGTGCAGAGAGAAAAAAGAGCAGTGGGAATAGGAGCTTTGTTCC
TTGGGTTCTTGGGAGCAGCAGGAAGCACTATGGGCGCAGCGTCAATGACGCTGACGGTACAGGCCAGACA
ATTATTGTCTGGTATAGTGCAGCAGCAGAACAATTTGCTGAGGGCTATTGAGGCGCAACAGCATCTGTTG
CAACTCACAGTCTGGGGCATCAAGCAGCTCCAGGCAAGAATCCTGGCTGTGGAAAGATACCTAAAGGATC
AACAGCTCCTGGGGATTTGGGGTTGCTCTGGAAAACTCATTTGCACCACTGCTGTGCCTTGGAATGCTAG
TTGGAGTAATAAATCTCTGGAACAGATTTGGAATCACACGACCTGGATGGAGTGGGACAGAGAAATTAAC
AATTACACAAGCTTAATACACTCCTTAATTGAAGAATCGCAAAACCAGCAAGAAAAGAATGAACAAGAAT
TATTGGAATTAGATAAATGGGCAAGTTTGTGGAATTGGTTTAACATAACAAATTGGCTGTGGTATATAAA
ATTATTCATAATGATAGTAGGAGGCTTGGTAGGTTTAAGAATAGTTTTTGCTGTACTTTCTATAGTGAAT
AGAGTTAGGCAGGGATATTCACCATTATCGTTTCAGACCCACCTCCCAACCCCGAGGGGACCCGACAGGC
CCGAAGGAATAGAAGAAGAAGGTGGAGAGAGAGACAGAGACAGATCCATTCGATTAGTGAACGGATCTCG
ACGGTATCGGTTAACTTTTAAAAGAAAAGGGGGGATTGGGGGGTACAGTGCAGGGGAAAGAATAGTAGAC
ATAATAGCAACAGACATACAAACTAAAGAATTACAAAAACAAATTACAAAATTCAAAATTTTATCGATAA
GCTTGGGAGTTCCGCGTTACATAACTTACGGTAAATGGCCCGCCTGGCTGACCGCCCAACGACCCCCGCC
CATTGACGTCAATAATGACGTATGTTCCCATAGTAACGCCAATAGGGACTTTCCATTGACGTCAATGGGT
GGAGTATTTACGGTAAACTGCCCACTTGGCAGTACATCAAGTGTATCATATGCCAAGTACGCCCCCTATT
GACGTCAATGACGGTAAATGGCCCGCCTGGCATTATGCCCAGTACATGACCTTATGGGACTTTCCTACTT
GGCAGTACATCTACGTATTAGTCATCGCTATTACCATGGTGATGCGGTTTTGGCAGTACATCAATGGGCG
TGGATAGCGGTTTGACTCACGGGGATTTCCAAGTCTCCACCCCATTGACGTCAATGGGAGTTTGTTTTGG
CACCAAAATCAACGGGACTTTCCAAAATGTCGTAACAACTCCGCCCCATTGACGCAAATGGGCGGTAGGC
GTGTACGGTGGGAGGTCTATATAAGCAGAGCTCGTTTAGTGAACCGTCAGATCGCCTGGAGACGCCATCC
ACGCTGTTTTGACCTCCATAGAAGACACCGACTCTAGAGGATCCACCGGTCGCCACCATGGTGAGCAAGG
GCGAGGAGGATAACATGGCCATCATCAAGGAGTTCATGCGCTTCAAGGTGCACATGGAGGGCTCCGTGAA
CGGCCACGAGTTCGAGATCGAGGGCGAGGGCGAGGGCCGCCCCTACGAGGGCACCCAGACCGCCAAGCTG
AAGGTGACCAAGGGTGGCCCCCTGCCCTTCGCCTGGGACATCCTGTCCCCTCAGTTCATGTACGGCTCCA
AGGCCTACGTGAAGCACCCCGCCGACATCCCCGACTACTTGAAGCTGTCCTTCCCCGAGGGCTTCAAGTG
GGAGCGCGTGATGAACTTCGAGGACGGCGGCGTGGTGACCGTGACCCAGGACTCCTCCCTGCAGGACGGC
GAGTTCATCTACAAGGTGAAGCTGCGCGGCACCAACTTCCCCTCAGACGGCCCCGTAATGCAGAAGAAAA
CCATGGGCTGGGAGGCCTCCTCCGAGCGGATGTACCCCGAGGACGGCGCCCTGAAGGGCGAGATCAAGCA
GAGGCTGAAGCTGAAGGACGGCGGCCACTACGACGCTGAGGTCAAGACCACCTACAAGGCCAAGAAGCCC
GTGCAGCTGCCCGGCGCCTACAACGTCAACATCAAGTTGGACATCACCTCCCACAACGAGGACTACACCA
TCGTGGAACAGTACGAACGCGCCGAGGGCCGCCACTCCACCGGCGGCATGGACGAGCTGTACAAGGGATC
CGGCGCTACTAACTTCAGCCTGCTGAAGCAGGCTGGAGACGTGGAGGAGAACCCTGGACCTATGGAGAGC
CAAGAACCAACGGAATCTTCTCAGAATGGCAAACAGTATATCATTTCAGAGGAGTTAATTTCAGAAGGAA
AATGGGTCAAGCTTGAAAAAACAACGTACATGGATCCTACTGGTAAAACTAGAACTTGGGAATCAGTGAA
ACGTACAACCAGGAAAGAGCAGACTGCGGATGGTGTCGCGGTCATCCCCGTGCTGCAGAGAACACTTCAC
TATGAGTGTATCGTTCTGGTGAAACAGTTCCGACCACCAATGGGGGGCTACTGCATAGAGTTCCCTGCAG
GTCTCATAGATGATGGTGAAACCCCAGAAGCAGCTGCTCTCCGGCAGCTTGAAGAAGAAACTGGCTACAA
AGGGGACATTGCCGAATGTTCTCCAGCGGTCTGTATGGACCCAGGCTTGTCAAACTGTACTATACACATC
GTGACAGTCACCATTAACGGAGATGATGCCGAAAACGCAAGGCCGAAGCCAAAGCCAGGGGATGGAGAGT
TTGTGGAAGTCATTTCTTTACCCAAGAATGACCTGCTGCAGAGACTTGATGCTCTGGTAGCTGAAGAACA
TCTCACAGTGGACGCCAGGGTCTATTCCTACGCTCTAGCGCTGAAACATGCAAATGCAAAGCCATTTGAA
GTGCCCTTCTTGAAATTTTAAAGCGGCCGCGTCGACAATCAACCTCTGGATTACAAAATTTGTGAAAGAT
TGACTGGTATTCTTAACTATGTTGCTCCTTTTACGCTATGTGGATACGCTGCTTTAATGCCTTTGTATCA
TGCTATTGCTTCCCGTATGGCTTTCATTTTCTCCTCCTTGTATAAATCCTGGTTGCTGTCTCTTTATGAG
GAGTTGTGGCCCGTTGTCAGGCAACGTGGCGTGGTGTGCACTGTGTTTGCTGACGCAACCCCCACTGGTT
GGGGCATTGCCACCACCTGTCAGCTCCTTTCCGGGACTTTCGCTTTCCCCCTCCCTATTGCCACGGCGGA
ACTCATCGCCGCCTGCCTTGCCCGCTGCTGGACAGGGGCTCGGCTGTTGGGCACTGACAATTCCGTGGTG
TTGTCGGGGAAGCTGACGTCCTTTCCATGGCTGCTCGCCTGTGTTGCCACCTGGATTCTGCGCGGGACGT
CCTTCTGCTACGTCCCTTCGGCCCTCAATCCAGCGGACCTTCCTTCCCGCGGCCTGCTGCCGGCTCTGCG
GCCTCTTCCGCGTCTTCGCCTTCGCCCTCAGACGAGTCGGATCTCCCTTTGGGCCGCCTCCCCGCCTGGA
ATTCTACCGGGTAGGGGAGGCGCTTTTCCCAAGGCAGTCTGGAGCATGCGCTTTAGCAGCCCCGCTGGGC
ACTTGGCGCTACACAAGTGGCCTCTGGCCTCGCACACATTCCACATCCACCGGTAGGCGCCAACCGGCTC
CGTTCTTTGGTGGCCCCTTCGCGCCACCTTCTACTCCTCCCCTAGTCAGGAAGTTCCCCCCCGCCCCGCA
GCTCGCGTCGTGCAGGACGTGACAAATGGAAGTAGCACGTCTCACTAGTCTCGTGCAGATGGACAGCACC
GCTGAGCAATGGAAGCGGGTAGGCCTTTGGGGCAGCGGCCAATAGCAGCTTTGCTCCTTCGCTTTCTGGG
CTCAGAGGCTGGGAAGGGGTGGGTCCGGGGGCGGGCTCAGGGGCGGGCTCAGGGGCGGGGCGGGCGCCCG
AAGGTCCTCCGGAGGCCCGGCATTCTGCACGCTTCAAAAGCGCACGTCTGCCGCGCTGTTCTCCTCTTCC
TCATCTCCGGGCCTTTCGACCTGCAGCCCAAGCTTACCATGACCGAGTACAAGCCCACGGTGCGCCTCGC
CACCCGCGACGACGTCCCCAGGGCCGTACGCACCCTCGCCGCCGCGTTCGCCGACTACCCCGCCACGCGC
CACACCGTCGATCCGGACCGCCACATCGAGCGGGTCACCGAGCTGCAAGAACTCTTCCTCACGCGCGTCG
GGCTCGACATCGGCAAGGTGTGGGTCGCGGACGACGGCGCCGCGGTGGCGGTCTGGACCACGCCGGAGAG
CGTCGAAGCGGGGGCGGTGTTCGCCGAGATCGGCCCGCGCATGGCCGAGTTGAGCGGTTCCCGGCTGGCC
GCGCAGCAACAGATGGAAGGCCTCCTGGCGCCGCACCGGCCCAAGGAGCCCGCGTGGTTCCTGGCCACCG
TCGGCGTCTCGCCCGACCACCAGGGCAAGGGTCTGGGCAGCGCCGTCGTGCTCCCCGGAGTGGAGGCGGC
CGAGCGCGCCGGGGTGCCCGCCTTCCTGGAGACCTCCGCGCCCCGCAACCTCCCCTTCTACGAGCGGCTC
GGCTTCACCGTCACCGCCGACGTCGAGGTGCCCGAAGGACCGCGCACCTGGTGCATGACCCGCAAGCCCG
GTGCCTGACGCCCGCCCCACGACCCGCAGCGCCCGACCGAAAGGAGCGCACGACCCCATGCATCTCGAGG
GCCCGGTACCTTTAAGACCAATGACTTACAAGGCAGCTGTAGATCTTAGCCACTTTTTAAAAGAAAAGGG
GGGACTGGAAGGGCTAGCTCACTCCCAACGAAGACAAGATCTGCTTTTTGCTTGTACTGGGTCTCTCTGG
TTAGACCAGATCTGAGCCTGGGAGCTCTCTGGCTAACTAGGGAACCCACTGCTTAAGCCTCAATAAAGCT
TGCCTTGAGTGCTTCAAGTAGTGTGTGCCCGTCTGTTGTGTGACTCTGGTAACTAGAGATCCCTCAGACC
CTTTTAGTCAGTGTGGAAAATCTCTAGCAGTAGTAGTTCATGTCATCTTATTATTCAGTATTTATAACTT
GCAAAGAAATGAATATCAGAGAGTGAGAGGAACTTGTTTATTGCAGCTTATAATGGTTACAAATAAAGCA
ATAGCATCACAAATTTCACAAATAAAGCATTTTTTTCACTGCATTCTAGTTGTGGTTTGTCCAAACTCAT
CAATGTATCTTATCATGTCTGGCTCTAGCTATCCCGCCCCTAACTCCGCCCATCCCGCCCCTAACTCCGC
CCAGTTCCGCCCATTCTCCGCCCCATGGCTGACTAATTTTTTTTATTTATGCAGAGGCCGAGGCCGCCTC
GGCCTCTGAGCTATTCCAGAAGTAGTGAGGAGGCTTTTTTGGAGGCCTAGGGACGTACCCAATTCGCCCT
ATAGTGAGTCGTATTACGCGCGCTCACTGGCCGTCGTTTTACAACGTCGTGACTGGGAAAACCCTGGCGT
TACCCAACTTAATCGCCTTGCAGCACATCCCCCTTTCGCCAGCTGGCGTAATAGCGAAGAGGCCCGCACC
GATCGCCCTTCCCAACAGTTGCGCAGCCTGAATGGCGAATGGG
